Addgene plasmid #92412: pEHIAhqprtR161G
Purpose: hQPRTase harbouring R161G mutation
Depositing lab: Huanting Liu & James Naismith. Depositing organization: University of St. Andrews. Publication: Structural and kinetic characterization of quinolinate phosphoribosyltransferase (hQPRTase) from homo sapiens. Liu H, Woznica K, Catton G, Crawford A, Botting N, Naismith JH. J Mol Biol. 2007 Oct 26;373(3):755-63. Epub 2007 Aug 24. 10.1016/j.jmb.2007.08.043 PubMed 17868694.
Backbone
  Vector backbone: pEHISTEV
  Backbone manufacturer: Liu, H & Naismith, JH, University of St Andrews
  Backbone size w/o insert (bp): 5364
  Total vector size (bp): 6247
  Modifications to backbone: none
  Vector type: Bacterial Expression
Growth in bacteria
  Bacterial resistance: Kanamycin, 50 μg/mL
  Growth temperature: 37°C
  Growth strain: DH5alpha
  Growth instructions: Protein expression in (DE3) strains
  Copy number: Low Copy
Gene/Insert
  Gene/Insert name: hQPRTase (alt name: hQPRT)
  Species: H. sapiens (human)
  Insert size (bp): 894
  Mutation: R161G
  Entrez Gene: QPRT (a.k.a. HEL-S-90n, QPRTase)
  Promoter: T7
  Tag / fusion protein: TEV protease cleavable 6xHis (N terminal on backbone)
  Cloning method: Restriction Enzyme; 5′ cloning site NcoI/BspHI (destroyed during cloning); 3′ cloning site BamHI (not destroyed)
  Sequencing primers: 5′ T7 promoter; 3′ T7 terminator
Resource information
  A portion of this plasmid was derived from a plasmid made by: original
Terms and licenses: Academic/Nonprofit Terms; Industry Terms: Not Available to Industry
How to cite: pEHIAhqprtR161G was a gift from Huanting Liu & James Naismith (Addgene plasmid # 92412 ; http://n2t.net/addgene:92412 ; RRID:Addgene_92412)
