[The description below was written by a language model from this plasmid's Addgene catalogue record and pLannotate feature annotations shown in this document.]
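Description:
pEHIAhqprtR161G is a bacterial expression plasmid built on the pEHISTEV backbone, a T7-driven vector with the layout of a pET-type plasmid, carrying human quinolinate phosphoribosyltransferase (hQPRTase, gene QPRT) with an R161G point mutation. The plasmid is about 6.2 kb and is selected with kanamycin through an aph(3')-Ia KanR gene. It replicates from a ColE1/pBR322-type origin accompanied by rop and the bom region, which is consistent with the low copy number recorded. An f1 origin is also present, along with tetracycline-resistance gene fragments that appear to be nonfunctional remnants of pBR322 ancestry.

The 894 bp QPRT coding sequence sits downstream of a T7 promoter with an adjacent lac operator and the T7 gene 10 ribosome binding site, and transcription ends at a T7 terminator. A plasmid-borne lacI gene supplies the repressor, so expression is kept off until induction with IPTG in a DE3 host that provides T7 RNA polymerase. The backbone contributes an N-terminal 6xHis tag followed by a TEV protease site, allowing metal-affinity purification and subsequent removal of the tag. A second His-tag sequence annotated between the insert and the terminator is vector-derived; the record lists only the N-terminal tag, so this one is presumably not part of the product.

The associated work concerns the structural and kinetic characterization of human QPRTase, an enzyme of quinolinic acid catabolism, so this construct serves to produce the R161G variant as recombinant protein for such studies. The depositor sequence and the repository's sequencing result differ by a few nucleotides in length but give the same feature map.
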