Features (pLannotate 1.2.2; 21 found; start..end, strand, type, name):
     26..73      -  terminator     T7 terminator: transcription terminator for bacteriophage T7 RNA polymerase
     81..130     -  CDS            SET1 (fragment): solubility-enhancement tag derived from T7 phage gene 10B
    140..157     -  CDS            9xHis (fragment): 9xHis affinity tag
    207..1097    -  CDS            QPRT: NADC_HUMAN - Experimental evidence at protein level: Swiss-Prot protein existence level 1. Involved in the catabolism of quinolinic acid (QA). From Homo sapiens (Human).
   1101..1121    -  CDS            TEV site: tobacco etch virus (TEV) protease recognition and cleavage site
   1143..1162    -  CDS            8xHis (fragment): 8xHis affinity tag
   1180..1202    -  RBS            RBS: efficient ribosome binding site from bacteriophage T7 gene 10 (Olins and Rangwala, 1989)
   1217..1241    -  protein_bind   lac operator: The lac repressor binds to the lac operator to inhibit transcription in E. coli. This inhibition can be relieved by adding lactose or isopropyl-β-D-thiogalactopyranoside (IPTG). lac repressor encoded by lacI
   1242..1260    -  promoter       T7 promoter: promoter for bacteriophage T7 RNA polymerase
   1286..1565    +  CDS            TcR (fragment): tetracycline efflux protein; tet; confers resistance to tetracycline
   1573..1650    +  promoter       lacI promoter: lacI
   1651..2733    +  CDS            lacI: lac repressor; lacI; The lac repressor binds to the lac operator to inhibit transcription in E. coli. This inhibition can be relieved by adding lactose or isopropyl-β-D-thiogalactopyranoside (IPTG).
   2746..2767    +  protein_bind   CAP binding site: CAP binding activates transcription in the presence of cAMP. E. coli catabolite activator protein
   2782..3073    +  CDS            TcR (fragment): tetracycline efflux protein; tet; confers resistance to tetracycline
   3145..3525    -  CDS            YPB1_ECOLX: Protein predicted: Swiss-Prot protein existence level 4. From Escherichia coli.
   3542..3733    +  CDS            rop: Rop protein, which maintains plasmids at low copy number; rop
   3835..3977    +  misc_feature   bom: basis of mobility region from pBR322
   4163..4751    -  rep_origin     ori: high-copy-number ColE1/pMB1/pBR322/pUC origin of replication
   4873..5688    +  CDS            KanR: aminoglycoside phosphotransferase; aph(3')-Ia; confers resistance to kanamycin in bacteria or G418 (Geneticin®) in eukaryotes
   5697..5754    -  promoter       AmpR promoter (fragment): bla
   5781..6236    -  rep_origin     f1 ori (sequence partly withheld): f1 bacteriophage origin of replication; arrow indicates direction of (+) strand synthesis
>Addgene plasmid #92412 | pEHIAhqprtR161G | depositor full sequence | sequence record 178122 | pEHIAhqprtR161G sequence 6247 bps
ATCCGGATATAGTTCCTCCTTTCAGCAAAAAACCCCTCAAGACCCGTTTAGAGGCCCCAAGGGGTTATGC
TAGTTATTGCTCAGCGGTGGCAGCAGCCAACTCAGCTTCCTTTCGGGCTTTGTTAGCAGCCGGATCTCAG
TGGTGGTGGTGGTGGTGCTCGAGTGCGGCCGCAAGCTTGTCGACGGAGCTCGAATTCGGATCCCTAGTGG
ATTTTGGGCACTGGAGCCACCTCTTTGGCAAACAGCTTGAGGGAGAAATCAAGGGCTGGGACCGCCTGGG
TCAGCATCCCCATGGAGATGACGTCTATGTGCGGCCCGCAGAACTGGGGGAGGTTGTCCAGGGTGATGCC
CCCACTGGCTTCCACAGCCACACTCGGGAACTGGGCCTTCAGCGCGGTGGCCGTGGGGTGCAGCTCCTCT
GGCTTGAAGTTGTCCAGCAGGACAAGGTCGGCGCCAGCCTCAGCTGCCTGGACGACCTCCTGCAGGCTGC
TGCATTCCACTTCCACCTTCAGAGCGAAGTCAGCCGCCTGTCTGGCCGCCCGCACCGCCTTCTCCACGCC
ACCGGGGGGCACCACATGGTTATCCTTCAACATCACCAGCCCTCCCAGGTCGTACGCGTGCGAGGCGGCC
CCGCCCACCAGGAGCCCATACTTCTCCACCAGCCGGAAGCCTGGCGTGGTCTTCCTCGTGCCTGCCACGT
GCCCAGTCCAGCCGGCCCCCCTGGCGGCCTCCACTGCAGCGGCGGCAGCACTGGCAATGCCACTGCAGCG
GGCCAGCGTGTTGAGGGCCACCCGTTCCCCCAGCAGCAGGCAGTGGGCAGGGCCCCGGACCTCGGCCACT
CTGGCCACCGGCACCAGCTTCGATCCCTCGGGGAGGAACCAGGAGACTTGGCAGTTGAGTTGGGTAAATA
TGGCATCGAAGAAAGGCTGCCCTGCCAGTACCCCAGGGGATTTGGCCCACAGCGCCGCCTGCGAGGGGCC
TGCCCCGCTGACCAAGGCTGCGTAGTTGAGCCCTGGGCAGTCCTCTCGGAGCCAGCTGTCCACCAGGGCT
GCCAGGGTGACGGGCGGCAGCAGCAGCGCCAGGCCTTCAGCGTTCATGGCGCCCTGAAAATACAGGTTTT
CGGTCGTTGGGATGTCGTAATCGTGATGGTGATGGTGATGGTAGTACGACATATGTATATCTCCTTCTTA
AAGTTAAACAAAATTATTTCTAGAGGGGAATTGTTATCCGCTCACAATTCCCCTATAGTGAGTCGTATTA
ATTTCGCGGGATCGAGATCGATCTCGATCCTCTACGCCGGACGCATCGTGGCCGGCATCACCGGCGCCAC
AGGTGCGGTTGCTGGCGCCTATATCGCCGACATCACCGATGGGGAAGATCGGGCTCGCCACTTCGGGCTC
ATGAGCGCTTGTTTCGGCGTGGGTATGGTGGCAGGCCCCGTGGCCGGGGGACTGTTGGGCGCCATCTCCT
TGCATGCACCATTCCTTGCGGCGGCGGTGCTCAACGGCCTCAACCTACTACTGGGCTGCTTCCTAATGCA
GGAGTCGCATAAGGGAGAGCGTCGAGATCCCGGACACCATCGAATGGCGCAAAACCTTTCGCGGTATGGC
ATGATAGCGCCCGGAAGAGAGTCAATTCAGGGTGGTGAATGTGAAACCAGTAACGTTATACGATGTCGCA
GAGTATGCCGGTGTCTCTTATCAGACCGTTTCCCGCGTGGTGAACCAGGCCAGCCACGTTTCTGCGAAAA
CGCGGGAAAAAGTGGAAGCGGCGATGGCGGAGCTGAATTACATTCCCAACCGCGTGGCACAACAACTGGC
GGGCAAACAGTCGTTGCTGATTGGCGTTGCCACCTCCAGTCTGGCCCTGCACGCGCCGTCGCAAATTGTC
GCGGCGATTAAATCTCGCGCCGATCAACTGGGTGCCAGCGTGGTGGTGTCGATGGTAGAACGAAGCGGCG
TCGAAGCCTGTAAAGCGGCGGTGCACAATCTTCTCGCGCAACGCGTCAGTGGGCTGATCATTAACTATCC
GCTGGATGACCAGGATGCCATTGCTGTGGAAGCTGCCTGCACTAATGTTCCGGCGTTATTTCTTGATGTC
TCTGACCAGACACCCATCAACAGTATTATTTTCTCCCATGAAGACGGTACGCGACTGGGCGTGGAGCATC
TGGTCGCATTGGGTCACCAGCAAATCGCGCTGTTAGCGGGCCCATTAAGTTCTGTCTCGGCGCGTCTGCG
TCTGGCTGGCTGGCATAAATATCTCACTCGCAATCAAATTCAGCCGATAGCGGAACGGGAAGGCGACTGG
AGTGCCATGTCCGGTTTTCAACAAACCATGCAAATGCTGAATGAGGGCATCGTTCCCACTGCGATGCTGG
TTGCCAACGATCAGATGGCGCTGGGCGCAATGCGCGCCATTACCGAGTCCGGGCTGCGCGTTGGTGCGGA
CATCTCGGTAGTGGGATACGACGATACCGAAGACAGCTCATGTTATATCCCGCCGTTAACCACCATCAAA
CAGGATTTTCGCCTGCTGGGGCAAACCAGCGTGGACCGCTTGCTGCAACTCTCTCAGGGCCAGGCGGTGA
AGGGCAATCAGCTGTTGCCCGTCTCACTGGTGAAAAGAAAAACCACCCTGGCGCCCAATACGCAAACCGC
CTCTCCCCGCGCGTTGGCCGATTCATTAATGCAGCTGGCACGACAGGTTTCCCGACTGGAAAGCGGGCAG
TGAGCGCAACGCAATTAATGTAAGTTAGCTCACTCATTAGGCACCGGGATCTCGACCGATGCCCTTGAGA
GCCTTCAACCCAGTCAGCTCCTTCCGGTGGGCGCGGGGCATGACTATCGTCGCCGCACTTATGACTGTCT
TCTTTATCATGCAACTCGTAGGACAGGTGCCGGCAGCGCTCTGGGTCATTTTCGGCGAGGACCGCTTTCG
CTGGAGCGCGACGATGATCGGCCTGTCGCTTGCGGTATTCGGAATCTTGCACGCCCTCGCTCAAGCCTTC
GTCACTGGTCCCGCCACCAAACGTTTCGGCGAGAAGCAGGCCATTATCGCCGGCATGGCGGCCCCACGGG
TGCGCATGATCGTGCTCCTGTCGTTGAGGACCCGGCTAGGCTGGCGGGGTTGCCTTACTGGTTAGCAGAA
TGAATCACCGATACGCGAGCGAACGTGAAGCGACTGCTGCTGCAAAACGTCTGCGACCTGAGCAACAACA
TGAATGGTCTTCGGTTTCCGTGTTTCGTAAAGTCTGGAAACGCGGAAGTCAGCGCCCTGCACCATTATGT
TCCGGATCTGCATCGCAGGATGCTGCTGGCTACCCTGTGGAACACCTACATCTGTATTAACGAAGCGCTG
GCATTGACCCTGAGTGATTTTTCTCTGGTCCCGCCGCATCCATACCGCCAGTTGTTTACCCTCACAACGT
TCCAGTAACCGGGCATGTTCATCATCAGTAACCCGTATCGTGAGCATCCTCTCTCGTTTCATCGGTATCA
TTACCCCCATGAACAGAAATCCCCCTTACACGGAGGCATCAGTGACCAAACAGGAAAAAACCGCCCTTAA
CATGGCCCGCTTTATCAGAAGCCAGACATTAACGCTTCTGGAGAAACTCAACGAGCTGGACGCGGATGAA
CAGGCAGACATCTGTGAATCGCTTCACGACCACGCTGATGAGCTTTACCGCAGCTGCCTCGCGCGTTTCG
GTGATGACGGTGAAAACCTCTGACACATGCAGCTCCCGGAGACGGTCACAGCTTGTCTGTAAGCGGATGC
CGGGAGCAGACAAGCCCGTCAGGGCGCGTCAGCGGGTGTTGGCGGGTGTCGGGGCGCAGCCATGACCCAG
TCACGTAGCGATAGCGGAGTGTATACTGGCTTAACTATGCGGCATCAGAGCAGATTGTACTGAGAGTGCA
CCATATATGCGGTGTGAAATACCGCACAGATGCGTAAGGAGAAAATACCGCATCAGGCGCTCTTCCGCTT
CCTCGCTCACTGACTCGCTGCGCTCGGTCGTTCGGCTGCGGCGAGCGGTATCAGCTCACTCAAAGGCGGT
AATACGGTTATCCACAGAATCAGGGGATAACGCAGGAAAGAACATGTGAGCAAAAGGCCAGCAAAAGGCC
AGGAACCGTAAAAAGGCCGCGTTGCTGGCGTTTTTCCATAGGCTCCGCCCCCCTGACGAGCATCACAAAA
ATCGACGCTCAAGTCAGAGGTGGCGAAACCCGACAGGACTATAAAGATACCAGGCGTTTCCCCCTGGAAG
CTCCCTCGTGCGCTCTCCTGTTCCGACCCTGCCGCTTACCGGATACCTGTCCGCCTTTCTCCCTTCGGGA
AGCGTGGCGCTTTCTCATAGCTCACGCTGTAGGTATCTCAGTTCGGTGTAGGTCGTTCGCTCCAAGCTGG
GCTGTGTGCACGAACCCCCCGTTCAGCCCGACCGCTGCGCCTTATCCGGTAACTATCGTCTTGAGTCCAA
CCCGGTAAGACACGACTTATCGCCACTGGCAGCAGCCACTGGTAACAGGATTAGCAGAGCGAGGTATGTA
GGCGGTGCTACAGAGTTCTTGAAGTGGTGGCCTAACTACGGCTACACTAGAAGGACAGTATTTGGTATCT
GCGCTCTGCTGAAGCCAGTTACCTTCGGAAAAAGAGTTGGTAGCTCTTGATCCGGCAAACAAACCACCGC
TGGTAGCGGTGGTTTTTTTGTTTGCAAGCAGCAGATTACGCGCAGAAAAAAAGGATCTCAAGAAGATCCT
TTGATCTTTTCTACGGGGTCTGACGCTCAGTGGAACGAAAACTCACGTTAAGGGATTTTGGTCATGAACA
ATAAAACTGTCTGCTTACATAAACAGTAATACAAGGGGTGTTATGAGCCATATTCAACGGGAAACGTCTT
GCTCTAGGCCGCGATTAAATTCCAACATGGATGCTGATTTATATGGGTATAAATGGGCTCGCGATAATGT
CGGGCAATCAGGTGCGACAATCTATCGATTGTATGGGAAGCCCGATGCGCCAGAGTTGTTTCTGAAACAT
GGCAAAGGTAGCGTTGCCAATGATGTTACAGATGAGATGGTCAGACTAAACTGGCTGACGGAATTTATGC
CTCTTCCGACCATCAAGCATTTTATCCGTACTCCTGATGATGCATGGTTACTCACCACTGCGATCCCCGG
GAAAACAGCATTCCAGGTATTAGAAGAATATCCTGATTCAGGTGAAAATATTGTTGATGCGCTGGCAGTG
TTCCTGCGCCGGTTGCATTCGATTCCTGTTTGTAATTGTCCTTTTAACAGCGATCGCGTATTTCGTCTCG
CTCAGGCGCAATCACGAATGAATAACGGTTTGGTTGATGCGAGTGATTTTGATGACGAGCGTAATGGCTG
GCCTGTTGAACAAGTCTGGAAAGAAATGCATAAACTTTTGCCATTCTCACCGGATTCAGTCGTCACTCAT
GGTGATTTCTCACTTGATAACCTTATTTTTGACGAGGGGAAATTAATAGGTTGTATTGATGTTGGACGAG
TCGGAATCGCAGACCGATACCAGGATCTTGCCATCCTATGGAACTGCCTCGGTGAGTTTTCTCCTTCATT
ACAGAAACGGCTTTTTCAAAAATATGGTATTGATAATCCTGATATGAATAAATTGCAGTTTCATTTGATG
CTCGATGAGTTTTTCTAAGAATTAATTCATGAGCGGATACATATTTGAATGTATTTAGAAAAATAAACAA
ATAGGGGTTCCGCGCACATTTCCCCGAAAAGTGCCACCTGAAATTGTAAACGTTAATATTTTGTTAAAAT
TCGCGTTAAATTTTTGTTAAATCAGCTCATTTTTTAACCAATAGGCCGAAATCGGCAAAATCCCTTATAA
ATCAAAAGAATAGACCGAGATAGGGT
[37 nt withheld, positions 5907-5943]
AAAGAACGTGGACTCCAACGTCAAAGG
[49 nt withheld, positions 5971-6019]
T
[91 nt withheld, positions 6021-6111]
G
[124 nt withheld, positions 6113-6236]
CCCATTCGCCA
