Features (pLannotate 1.2.2; 21 found; start..end, strand, type, name):
     26..73      -  terminator     T7 terminator: transcription terminator for bacteriophage T7 RNA polymerase
     81..130     -  CDS            SET1 (fragment): solubility-enhancement tag derived from T7 phage gene 10B
    140..157     -  CDS            9xHis (fragment): 9xHis affinity tag
    206..1096    -  CDS            QPRT: NADC_HUMAN - Experimental evidence at protein level: Swiss-Prot protein existence level 1. Involved in the catabolism of quinolinic acid (QA). From Homo sapiens (Human).
   1100..1120    -  CDS            TEV site: tobacco etch virus (TEV) protease recognition and cleavage site
   1142..1161    -  CDS            8xHis (fragment): 8xHis affinity tag
   1179..1201    -  RBS            RBS: efficient ribosome binding site from bacteriophage T7 gene 10 (Olins and Rangwala, 1989)
   1216..1240    -  protein_bind   lac operator: The lac repressor binds to the lac operator to inhibit transcription in E. coli. This inhibition can be relieved by adding lactose or isopropyl-β-D-thiogalactopyranoside (IPTG). lac repressor encoded by lacI
   1241..1259    -  promoter       T7 promoter: promoter for bacteriophage T7 RNA polymerase
   1285..1564    +  CDS            TcR (fragment): tetracycline efflux protein; tet; confers resistance to tetracycline
   1572..1649    +  promoter       lacI promoter: lacI
   1650..2732    +  CDS            lacI: lac repressor; lacI; The lac repressor binds to the lac operator to inhibit transcription in E. coli. This inhibition can be relieved by adding lactose or isopropyl-β-D-thiogalactopyranoside (IPTG).
   2745..2766    +  protein_bind   CAP binding site: CAP binding activates transcription in the presence of cAMP. E. coli catabolite activator protein
   2781..3072    +  CDS            TcR (fragment): tetracycline efflux protein; tet; confers resistance to tetracycline
   3144..3524    -  CDS            YPB1_ECOLX: Protein predicted: Swiss-Prot protein existence level 4. From Escherichia coli.
   3541..3732    +  CDS            rop: Rop protein, which maintains plasmids at low copy number; rop
   3834..3973    +  misc_feature   bom: basis of mobility region from pBR322
   4159..4747    -  rep_origin     ori: high-copy-number ColE1/pMB1/pBR322/pUC origin of replication
   4869..5684    +  CDS            KanR: aminoglycoside phosphotransferase; aph(3')-Ia; confers resistance to kanamycin in bacteria or G418 (Geneticin®) in eukaryotes
   5693..5750    -  promoter       AmpR promoter (fragment): bla
   5803..6231    -  rep_origin     f1 ori (sequence partly withheld): f1 bacteriophage origin of replication; arrow indicates direction of (+) strand synthesis
>Addgene plasmid #92412 | pEHIAhqprtR161G | addgene full sequence | sequence record 183108 | Addgene NGS Result
ATCCGGATATAGTTCCTCCTTTCAGCAAAAAACCCCTCAAGACCCGTTTAGAGGCCCCAAGGGGTTATGC
TAGTTATTGCTCAGCGGTGGCAGCAGCCAACTCAGCTTCCTTTCGGGCTTTGTTAGCAGCCGGATCTCAG
TGGTGGTGGTGGTGGTGCTCGAGTGCGGCCGCAAGCTTGTCGACGGAGCTCGAATTCGGATCCTAGTGGA
TTTTGGGCACTGGAGCCACCTCTTTGGCAAACAGCTTGAGGGAGAAATCAAGGGCTGGGGCCGCCTGGGT
CAGCATCCCCATGGAGATGACGTCTATGTGCGGCCCGCAGAACTGGGGGAGGTTGTCCAGGGTGATGCCC
CCACTGGCTTCCACAGCCACACTCGGGAACTGGGCCTTCAGCACGGTGGCCGTGGGGTGCAGCTCCTCTG
GCTTGAAGTTGTCCAGCAGGACAAGGTCGGCACCAGCCTCAGCTGCCTGCACGGCCTCCTGCAGGCTGCT
GCATTCCACTTCCACCTTCAGAGCGAAGTCAGCCGCCTGTCTGGCCGCCCGCACCGCCTTCTCCACGCCA
CCGGCGGCCACCACATGGTTATCCTTCACCATCACCAGCCCTCCCAGGTCGTACCCGTGCGAGGCGGCCC
CGCCCACCAGGAGCCCATACTTCTCCACCAGCCGGAAGCCTGGCGTGGTCTTCCTCGTGCCTGCCACGTG
CCCAGTCCAGCCGGCCCCCCTGGCGGCCTCCACTGCAGCGGCGGCAGCACTGGCAATGCCACTGCAGCGG
GCCAGCGTGTTGAGGGCCACCCGTTCCCCCAGCAGCAGGCAGTGGGCAGGGCCCCGGACCTCGGCCACTC
TGGCCACCGGCACCAGCTTCGATCCCTCGGGGAGGAACCAGGAGACTTGGCAGTTGAGTTGGGTAAATAT
GGCATCGAAGAAAGGCTGCCCTGCCAGTACCCCAGGGGATTTGGCCCACAGCGCCGCCTGCGAGGGGCCT
GCCCCGCTGACCAAGGCTGCGTAGTTGAGCCCTGGGCAGTCCTCTCGGAGCCAGCTGTCCACCAGGGCTG
CCAGGGTGACGGGCGGCAGCAGCAGCGCCAGGCCTTCAGCGTTCATGGCGCCCTGAAAATACAGGTTTTC
GGTCGTTGGGATATCGTAATCGTGATGGTGATGGTGATGGTAGTACGACATATGTATATCTCCTTCTTAA
AGTTAAACAAAATTATTTCTAGAGGGGAATTGTTATCCGCTCACAATTCCCCTATAGTGAGTCGTATTAA
TTTCGCGGGATCGAGATCGATCTCGATCCTCTACGCCGGACGCATCGTGGCCGGCATCACCGGCGCCACA
GGTGCGGTTGCTGGCGCCTATATCGCCGACATCACCGATGGGGAAGATCGGGCTCGCCACTTCGGGCTCA
TGAGCGCTTGTTTCGGCGTGGGTATGGTGGCAGGCCCCGTGGCCGGGGGACTGTTGGGCGCCATCTCCTT
GCATGCACCATTCCTTGCGGCGGCGGTGCTCAACGGCCTCAACCTACTACTGGGCTGCTTCCTAATGCAG
GAGTCGCATAAGGGAGAGCGTCGAGATCCCGGACACCATCGAATGGCGCAAAACCTTTCGCGGTATGGCA
TGATAGCGCCCGGAAGAGAGTCAATTCAGGGTGGTGAATGTGAAACCAGTAACGTTATACGATGTCGCAG
AGTATGCCGGTGTCTCTTATCAGACCGTTTCCCGCGTGGTGAACCAGGCCAGCCACGTTTCTGCGAAAAC
GCGGGAAAAAGTGGAAGCGGCGATGGCGGAGCTGAATTACATTCCCAACCGCGTGGCACAACAACTGGCG
GGCAAACAGTCGTTGCTGATTGGCGTTGCCACCTCCAGTCTGGCCCTGCACGCGCCGTCGCAAATTGTCG
CGGCGATTAAATCTCGCGCCGATCAACTGGGTGCCAGCGTGGTGGTGTCGATGGTAGAACGAAGCGGCGT
CGAAGCCTGTAAAGCGGCGGTGCACAATCTTCTCGCGCAACGCGTCAGTGGGCTGATCATTAACTATCCG
CTGGATGACCAGGATGCCATTGCTGTGGAAGCTGCCTGCACTAATGTTCCGGCGTTATTTCTTGATGTCT
CTGACCAGACACCCATCAACAGTATTATTTTCTCCCATGAAGACGGTACGCGACTGGGCGTGGAGCATCT
GGTCGCATTGGGTCACCAGCAAATCGCGCTGTTAGCGGGCCCATTAAGTTCTGTCTCGGCGCGTCTGCGT
CTGGCTGGCTGGCATAAATATCTCACTCGCAATCAAATTCAGCCGATAGCGGAACGGGAAGGCGACTGGA
GTGCCATGTCCGGTTTTCAACAAACCATGCAAATGCTGAATGAGGGCATCGTTCCCACTGCGATGCTGGT
TGCCAACGATCAGATGGCGCTGGGCGCAATGCGCGCCATTACCGAGTCCGGGCTGCGCGTTGGTGCGGAC
ATCTCGGTAGTGGGATACGACGATACCGAAGACAGCTCATGTTATATCCCGCCGTTAACCACCATCAAAC
AGGATTTTCGCCTGCTGGGGCAAACCAGCGTGGACCGCTTGCTGCAACTCTCTCAGGGCCAGGCGGTGAA
GGGCAATCAGCTGTTGCCCGTCTCACTGGTGAAAAGAAAAACCACCCTGGCGCCCAATACGCAAACCGCC
TCTCCCCGCGCGTTGGCCGATTCATTAATGCAGCTGGCACGACAGGTTTCCCGACTGGAAAGCGGGCAGT
GAGCGCAACGCAATTAATGTAAGTTAGCTCACTCATTAGGCACCGGGATCTCGACCGATGCCCTTGAGAG
CCTTCAACCCAGTCAGCTCCTTCCGGTGGGCGCGGGGCATGACTATCGTCGCCGCACTTATGACTGTCTT
CTTTATCATGCAACTCGTAGGACAGGTGCCGGCAGCGCTCTGGGTCATTTTCGGCGAGGACCGCTTTCGC
TGGAGCGCGACGATGATCGGCCTGTCGCTTGCGGTATTCGGAATCTTGCACGCCCTCGCTCAAGCCTTCG
TCACTGGTCCCGCCACCAAACGTTTCGGCGAGAAGCAGGCCATTATCGCCGGCATGGCGGCCCCACGGGT
GCGCATGATCGTGCTCCTGTCGTTGAGGACCCGGCTAGGCTGGCGGGGTTGCCTTACTGGTTAGCAGAAT
GAATCACCGATACGCGAGCGAACGTGAAGCGACTGCTGCTGCAAAACGTCTGCGACCTGAGCAACAACAT
GAATGGTCTTCGGTTTCCGTGTTTCGTAAAGTCTGGAAACGCGGAAGTCAGCGCCCTGCACCATTATGTT
CCGGATCTGCATCGCAGGATGCTGCTGGCTACCCTGTGGAACACCTACATCTGTATTAACGAAGCGCTGG
CATTGACCCTGAGTGATTTTTCTCTGGTCCCGCCGCATCCATACCGCCAGTTGTTTACCCTCACAACGTT
CCAGTAACCGGGCATGTTCATCATCAGTAACCCGTATCGTGAGCATCCTCTCTCGTTTCATCGGTATCAT
TACCCCCATGAACAGAAATCCCCCTTACACGGAGGCATCAGTGACCAAACAGGAAAAAACCGCCCTTAAC
ATGGCCCGCTTTATCAGAAGCCAGACATTAACGCTTCTGGAGAAACTCAACGAGCTGGACGCGGATGAAC
AGGCAGACATCTGTGAATCGCTTCACGACCACGCTGATGAGCTTTACCGCAGCTGCCTCGCGCGTTTCGG
TGATGACGGTGAAAACCTCTGACACATGCAGCTCCCGGAGACGGTCACAGCTTGTCTGTAAGCGGATGCC
GGGAGCAGACAAGCCCGTCAGGGCGCGTCAGCGGGTGTTGGCGGGTGTCGGGGCGCAGCCATGACCCAGT
CACGTAGCGATAGCGGAGTGTATACTGGCTTAACTATGCGGCATCAGAGCAGATTGTACTGAGAGTGCAC
CATTGCGGTGTGAAATACCGCACAGATGCGTAAGGAGAAAATACCGCATCAGGCGCTCTTCCGCTTCCTC
GCTCACTGACTCGCTGCGCTCGGTCGTTCGGCTGCGGCGAGCGGTATCAGCTCACTCAAAGGCGGTAATA
CGGTTATCCACAGAATCAGGGGATAACGCAGGAAAGAACATGTGAGCAAAAGGCCAGCAAAAGGCCAGGA
ACCGTAAAAAGGCCGCGTTGCTGGCGTTTTTCCATAGGCTCCGCCCCCCTGACGAGCATCACAAAAATCG
ACGCTCAAGTCAGAGGTGGCGAAACCCGACAGGACTATAAAGATACCAGGCGTTTCCCCCTGGAAGCTCC
CTCGTGCGCTCTCCTGTTCCGACCCTGCCGCTTACCGGATACCTGTCCGCCTTTCTCCCTTCGGGAAGCG
TGGCGCTTTCTCATAGCTCACGCTGTAGGTATCTCAGTTCGGTGTAGGTCGTTCGCTCCAAGCTGGGCTG
TGTGCACGAACCCCCCGTTCAGCCCGACCGCTGCGCCTTATCCGGTAACTATCGTCTTGAGTCCAACCCG
GTAAGACACGACTTATCGCCACTGGCAGCAGCCACTGGTAACAGGATTAGCAGAGCGAGGTATGTAGGCG
GTGCTACAGAGTTCTTGAAGTGGTGGCCTAACTACGGCTACACTAGAAGGACAGTATTTGGTATCTGCGC
TCTGCTGAAGCCAGTTACCTTCGGAAAAAGAGTTGGTAGCTCTTGATCCGGCAAACAAACCACCGCTGGT
AGCGGTGGTTTTTTTGTTTGCAAGCAGCAGATTACGCGCAGAAAAAAAGGATCTCAAGAAGATCCTTTGA
TCTTTTCTACGGGGTCTGACGCTCAGTGGAACGAAAACTCACGTTAAGGGATTTTGGTCATGAACAATAA
AACTGTCTGCTTACATAAACAGTAATACAAGGGGTGTTATGAGCCATATTCAACGGGAAACGTCTTGCTC
TAGGCCGCGATTAAATTCCAACATGGATGCTGATTTATATGGGTATAAATGGGCTCGCGATAATGTCGGG
CAATCAGGTGCGACAATCTATCGATTGTATGGGAAGCCCGATGCGCCAGAGTTGTTTCTGAAACATGGCA
AAGGTAGCGTTGCCAATGATGTTACAGATGAGATGGTCAGACTAAACTGGCTGACGGAATTTATGCCTCT
TCCGACCATCAAGCATTTTATCCGTACTCCTGATGATGCATGGTTACTCACCACTGCGATCCCCGGGAAA
ACAGCATTCCAGGTATTAGAAGAATATCCTGATTCAGGTGAAAATATTGTTGATGCGCTGGCAGTGTTCC
TGCGCCGGTTGCATTCGATTCCTGTTTGTAATTGTCCTTTTAACAGCGATCGCGTATTTCGTCTCGCTCA
GGCGCAATCACGAATGAATAACGGTTTGGTTGATGCGAGTGATTTTGATGACGAGCGTAATGGCTGGCCT
GTTGAACAAGTCTGGAAAGAAATGCATAAACTTTTGCCATTCTCACCGGATTCAGTCGTCACTCATGGTG
ATTTCTCACTTGATAACCTTATTTTTGACGAGGGGAAATTAATAGGTTGTATTGATGTTGGACGAGTCGG
AATCGCAGACCGATACCAGGATCTTGCCATCCTATGGAACTGCCTCGGTGAGTTTTCTCCTTCATTACAG
AAACGGCTTTTTCAAAAATATGGTATTGATAATCCTGATATGAATAAATTGCAGTTTCATTTGATGCTCG
ATGAGTTTTTCTAAGAATTAATTCATGAGCGGATACATATTTGAATGTATTTAGAAAAATAAACAAATAG
GGGTTCCGCGCACATTTCCCCGAAAAGTGCCACCTAAATTGTAAGCGTTAATATTTTGTTAAAATTCGCG
TTAAATTTTTGTTAAATCAGCTCATTTTTTAACCAATAGGCCGAAATCGGCAAAATCCCTTATAAATCAA
AAGAATAGACCGAGATAGGGT
[37 nt withheld, positions 5902-5938]
AAAGAACGTGGACTCCAACGTCAAAGG
[49 nt withheld, positions 5966-6014]
T
[91 nt withheld, positions 6016-6106]
G
[124 nt withheld, positions 6108-6231]
CCCATTCGCCA
